Addgene plasmid #128372: pPEE32
Purpose: (Empty Backbone) Complementation in Cryptococcus neoformans. Targets DNA constructs to a Safe Haven Site 3, a small gene-free region. Contains the NEO resistance marker
Depositing lab: James Fraser. Depositing organization: University of Queensland. Publication: amdS as a dominant recyclable marker in Cryptococcus neoformans. Erpf PE, Stephenson CJ, Fraser JA. Fungal Genet Biol. 2019 Jun 17;131:103241. doi: 10.1016/j.fgb.2019.103241. PubMed 31220607.
Backbone
  Vector backbone: pBlueScript II SK(-)
  Backbone manufacturer: Stratagene
  Vector type: Unspecified
  Selectable markers: Neomycin (select with G418)
Growth in bacteria
  Bacterial resistance: Ampicillin, 100 μg/mL
  Growth temperature: 37°C
  Growth strain: DH5alpha
  Copy number: High Copy
Gene/Insert
  Gene/Insert name: Neomycin (NEO)
  Species: Synthetic
  Promoter: ACT1
  Cloning method: Gibson Cloning
Terms and licenses: Academic/Nonprofit Terms; Industry Terms: Not Available to Industry
Depositor comments: Contains the Safe Haven Site 3 sequence (CNAG_02589 - CNAG_02588) in the backbone of pBluescript II SK- to enable integration into the C. neoformans genome via homologous recombination, in addition to a linker sequence containing multiple rare-cutting restriction enzyme cut sites to facilitate linearization prior to biolistic transformation. Importantly, as the Safe Haven and marker fragments were inserted into the pBluescript II SK- backbone in place of the f1 origin of replication, each plasmid still retains the original multicloning site and blue/white screening capabilities. Linearization of the safe haven constructs is made possible by the inclusion of a linker containing cut sites for three rare cutting restriction enzymes, BaeI, AscI and PacI. To use the vectors, the gene of interest is subcloned into the standard pBluescript II SK- multicloning site.
How to cite: pPEE32 was a gift from James Fraser (Addgene plasmid # 128372 ; http://n2t.net/addgene:128372 ; RRID:Addgene_128372)
