[The description below was written by a language model from this plasmid's Addgene catalogue record and pLannotate feature annotations shown in this document.]
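Description:
pPEE32 is an empty integrating vector for genetic complementation in the fungal pathogen Cryptococcus neoformans, built on the pBluescript II SK(-) backbone. In E. coli it is maintained at high copy from the ColE1/pUC-type origin and selected with ampicillin through the bla gene and its promoter. The feature table shows the standard pBluescript cloning region intact: the CAP site, lac promoter and operator, T3 and T7 promoters flanking the multiple cloning site, and a lacZα segment. This agrees with the depositor's note that blue/white screening is retained. Only short remnants of the f1/M13 phage origin are annotated, which fits the statement that the fungal elements were inserted by Gibson assembly in place of the f1 origin.

Those fungal elements are a neomycin phosphotransferase (NEO) marker, recorded as driven by the ACT1 promoter and conferring G418 resistance in Cryptococcus, and the Safe Haven Site 3 sequence, a small gene-free intergenic region between CNAG_02589 and CNAG_02588. The annotation detects only the neo coding sequence. The ACT1 promoter, any terminator and the Safe Haven homology are not labelled and presumably lie in the unannotated stretches around it. A linker carrying sites for the rare cutters BaeI, AscI and PacI allows the plasmid to be linearized before biolistic transformation, so that the construct integrates at the safe haven locus by homologous recombination.

In use, a gene of interest is subcloned into the multiple cloning site and delivered to this neutral genomic position, giving stable complementation of mutants without disrupting neighbouring genes.
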