Features (pLannotate 1.2.2; 14 found; start..end, strand, type, name):
    751..767     -  rep_origin     f1 ori (fragment): f1 bacteriophage origin of replication; arrow indicates direction of (+) strand synthesis
    794..898     +  promoter       AmpR promoter: bla
    899..1759    +  CDS            AmpR: β-lactamase; bla; confers resistance to ampicillin, carbenicillin, and related antibiotics
   1930..2518    +  rep_origin     ori: high-copy-number ColE1/pMB1/pBR322/pUC origin of replication
   2701..2793    +  CDS            lacI (fragment): lac repressor; lacI; The lac repressor binds to the lac operator to inhibit transcription in E. coli. This inhibition can be relieved by adding lactose or isopropyl-β-D-thiogalactopyranoside (IPTG).
   2806..2827    +  protein_bind   CAP binding site: CAP binding activates transcription in the presence of cAMP. E. coli catabolite activator protein
   2842..2872    +  promoter       lac promoter: promoter for the E. coli lac operon
   2880..2896    +  protein_bind   lac operator: The lac repressor binds to the lac operator to inhibit transcription in E. coli. This inhibition can be relieved by adding lactose or isopropyl-β-D-thiogalactopyranoside (IPTG). lac repressor encoded by lacI
   2941..2959    +  promoter       T3 promoter: promoter for bacteriophage T3 RNA polymerase
   2972..3079    +  misc_feature   MCS: pBluescript multiple cloning site
   3088..3106    -  promoter       T7 promoter: promoter for bacteriophage T7 RNA polymerase
   3114..3269    +  CDS            lacZα (fragment): LacZα fragment of β-galactosidase; lacZ fragment
   3273..3404    -  rep_origin     M13 ori (fragment): M13 bacteriophage origin of replication; arrow indicates direction of (+) strand synthesis
   4243..5034    +  CDS            neo: KKA2_KLEPN - Also known as kan, nptII. Experimental evidence at protein level: Swiss-Prot protein existence level 1. Resistance to kanamycin, neomycin, paromomycin, ribostamycin, butirosin and gentamicin B. From Klebsiella pneumoniae.
>Addgene plasmid #128372 | pPEE32 | addgene full sequence | sequence record 267935 | Addgene NGS Result
GGTCTTCCCATACGAATGTTCCCCATACTCCCAATTGCATGGCGCTCGGCACGACTGAGCAGGGGGAAGA
AACTGTCCTTCTGCGTGCACCATGTCGCTGGATAACCCCACCCAGAAAACAAACCAATCATCTACGGTGA
CTGGATTGGGCCTCACGAAAGACGATCATACTCAGTTCTCATAGACTCATATATGCCCTTTATTATTAAA
TAACATAGATCAGTTTTCTCATGGAAATTGTTACATGAGTCACAACCTTTCCGCCCAATCTGATAACAAT
CTGTGGATCAGTTTCATGAACTTGAAATGCCAGACAGTCTGTTTCGTAGAAGGAAGCGTTCAAGTTTTGA
GGGTTTGAGGAGTTTGATGATATAGTCATTATGAGGACGAAAGGAACGACTACACTTTTTGGCCTCAGCC
ATGTTGAAACATCACAGAGATCAATGAGGAGAGATAACGCACACGATAAGGAGGCACAGGTCTTCGAAAA
ACCTTTATTTATTCACCCGTAAGATATGTCTCCCACTATCTCTCTACTGTCTACTACCCTGAGATCCAAC
ATGGGACTGTCAATCCTGCAAGATCCTGAGAAAATAAGGTCAAGCTCTTGTAACGTAGCAGCAGGTTGGG
AGGTAAAATATGTTGCCAGATGTAGGCCAAAGTAACAAACAGCCTTTACCTCATCAGCAACAAATCCATG
TAATGTGTAAACTTCTAGGGGGCATTAAGAGGCACCGCTTGAGATGTACGGCCGCTACAGGGCGCGTCAG
GTGGCACTTTTCGGGGAAATGTGCGCGGAACCCCTATTTGTTTATTTTTCTAAATACATTCAAATATGTA
TCCGCTCATGAGACAATAACCCTGATAAATGCTTCAATAATATTGAAAAAGGAAGAGTATGAGTATTCAA
CATTTCCGTGTCGCCCTTATTCCCTTTTTTGCGGCATTTTGCCTTCCTGTTTTTGCTCACCCAGAAACGC
TGGTGAAAGTAAAAGATGCTGAAGATCAGTTGGGTGCACGAGTGGGTTACATCGAACTGGATCTCAACAG
CGGTAAGATCCTTGAGAGTTTTCGCCCCGAAGAACGTTTTCCAATGATGAGCACTTTTAAAGTTCTGCTA
TGTGGCGCGGTATTATCCCGTATTGACGCCGGGCAAGAGCAACTCGGTCGCCGCATACACTATTCTCAGA
ATGACTTGGTTGAGTACTCACCAGTCACAGAAAAGCATCTTACGGATGGCATGACAGTAAGAGAATTATG
CAGTGCTGCCATAACCATGAGTGATAACACTGCGGCCAACTTACTTCTGACAACGATCGGAGGACCGAAG
GAGCTAACCGCTTTTTTGCACAACATGGGGGATCATGTAACTCGCCTTGATCGTTGGGAACCGGAGCTGA
ATGAAGCCATACCAAACGACGAGCGTGACACCACGATGCCTGTAGCAATGGCAACAACGTTGCGCAAACT
ATTAACTGGCGAACTACTTACTCTAGCTTCCCGGCAACAATTAATAGACTGGATGGAGGCGGATAAAGTT
GCAGGACCACTTCTGCGCTCGGCCCTTCCGGCTGGCTGGTTTATTGCTGATAAATCTGGAGCCGGTGAGC
GTGGGTCTCGCGGTATCATTGCAGCACTGGGGCCAGATGGTAAGCCCTCCCGTATCGTAGTTATCTACAC
GACGGGGAGTCAGGCAACTATGGATGAACGAAATAGACAGATCGCTGAGATAGGTGCCTCACTGATTAAG
CATTGGTAACTGTCAGACCAAGTTTACTCATATATACTTTAGATTGATTTAAAACTTCATTTTTAATTTA
AAAGGATCTAGGTGAAGATCCTTTTTGATAATCTCATGACCAAAATCCCTTAACGTGAGTTTTCGTTCCA
CTGAGCGTCAGACCCCGTAGAAAAGATCAAAGGATCTTCTTGAGATCCTTTTTTTCTGCGCGTAATCTGC
TGCTTGCAAACAAAAAAACCACCGCTACCAGCGGTGGTTTGTTTGCCGGATCAAGAGCTACCAACTCTTT
TTCCGAAGGTAACTGGCTTCAGCAGAGCGCAGATACCAAATACTGTTCTTCTAGTGTAGCCGTAGTTAGG
CCACCACTTCAAGAACTCTGTAGCACCGCCTACATACCTCGCTCTGCTAATCCTGTTACCAGTGGCTGCT
GCCAGTGGCGATAAGTCGTGTCTTACCGGGTTGGACTCAAGACGATAGTTACCGGATAAGGCGCAGCGGT
CGGGCTGAACGGGGGGTTCGTGCACACAGCCCAGCTTGGAGCGAACGACCTACACCGAACTGAGATACCT
ACAGCGTGAGCTATGAGAAAGCGCCACGCTTCCCGAAGGGAGAAAGGCGGACAGGTATCCGGTAAGCGGC
AGGGTCGGAACAGGAGAGCGCACGAGGGAGCTTCCAGGGGGAAACGCCTGGTATCTTTATAGTCCTGTCG
GGTTTCGCCACCTCTGACTTGAGCGTCGATTTTTGTGATGCTCGTCAGGGGGGCGGAGCCTATGGAAAAA
CGCCAGCAACGCGGCCTTTTTACGGTTCCTGGCCTTTTGCTGGCCTTTTGCTCACATGTTCTTTCCTGCG
TTATCCCCTGATTCTGTGGATAACCGTATTACCGCCTTTGAGTGAGCTGATACCGCTCGCCGCAGCCGAA
CGACCGAGCGCAGCGAGTCAGTGAGCGAGGAAGCGGAAGAGCGCCCAATACGCAAACCGCCTCTCCCCGC
GCGTTGGCCGATTCATTAATGCAGCTGGCACGACAGGTTTCCCGACTGGAAAGCGGGCAGTGAGCGCAAC
GCAATTAATGTGAGTTAGCTCACTCATTAGGCACCCCAGGCTTTACACTTTATGCTTCCGGCTCGTATGT
TGTGTGGAATTGTGAGCGGATAACAATTTCACACAGGAAACAGCTATGACCATGATTACGCCAAGCGCGC
AATTAACCCTCACTAAAGGGAACAAAAGCTGGAGCTCCACCGCGGTGGCGGCCGCTCTAGAACTAGTGGA
TCCCCCGGGCTGCAGGAATTCGATATCAAGCTTATCGATACCGTCGACCTCGAGGGGGGGCCCGGTACCC
AATTCGCCCTATAGTGAGTCGTATTACGCGCGCTCACTGGCCGTCGTTTTACAACGTCGTGACTGGGAAA
ACCCTGGCGTTACCCAACTTAATCGCCTTGCAGCACATCCCCCTTTCGCCAGCTGGCGTAATAGCGAAGA
GGCCCGCACCGATCGCCCTTCCCAACAGTTGCGCAGCCTGAATGGCGAATGGAAATTGTAAGCGTTAATA
TTTTGTTAAAATTCGCGTTAAATTTTTGTTAAATCAGCTCATTTTTTTAACCAATAGGCCGAAATCGGCA
AAATCCCTTATAAATCAAAAGAATAGACCGAGATAGGGTTGAGTCCATGGCTGCGAGGATGTGAGCTGGA
GAGCGGCGCACGGGAAGGGGAGGACTCACATAAGCATGCAGGATTCGAGTGGCATGGTGTGCACTGAGTG
TATGGTTGTCGGAGGAGAGGATGATGGTAACAACAATAGCAGCAACGTCACTCGACGCGCGTCCGGTGTG
CCACACGGGGTAACGCCGAGTCGCCGTCAGGGTCGCCGAGACCACTCTCACAGCGTCACCGTTGGCACCA
GCTCAGCTTACAGCTTCTATCCTCCGCCAGCATCCACATACATCCCCTATACCGCATCCCCCACCCACTG
CCCAAGGTGAGTCATCTTCCCGCCCCCTTCCCTTGCCCGCCACTCAGTCCTCCATCCTCCACTAATCCAC
CTTATCGCACCCACCGCCTATCGCACATCCGAGCACAATGCTGGGCCTGCCAGGGGCTGCTAGATGGTGC
TCTCCCCACGCTGATCTGCATGCCGGCCATTGGATCATGGGTGCTAGGTGCTGGGTGCTGGATGTTGGAT
GCTGGATGCTGGGTGCACGCTTGGTCATTTCCTTCCAGGATTGACGGTCGCCGAGAGGACGACGTGGCGT
TCGACAACGAGGGCCGATAGCACCGCATCGCCTCGACCTGCATCCATCTCGCCTTGTCCTTTTGGTGCAA
CAATCCATCCGTGCTGGTGCCACACGCATAGCTGGAAGAGATGGATGTGCGTTGAACAGAGCTGCCGTCA
GGACTTTTTGGTGCACGGACCCTATTGTCCTCCCCAATCTTCACCGCGTCTCCTAATATGCAGCCTCTTT
GCTAATTGTCTTTTTCCATTAGTAAACTCGCCCAACATGTCTATGATTGAACAAGATGGATTGCACGCAG
GTTCTCCGGCCGCTTGGGTGGAGAGGCTATTCGGCTATGACTGGGCACAACAGACAATCGGCTGCTCTGA
TGCCGCCGTGTTCCGGCTGTCAGCGCAGGGGCGCCCGGTTCTTTTTGTCAAGACCGACCTGTCCGGTGCC
CTGAATGAACTGCAGGACGAGGCAGCGCGGCTATCGTGGCTGGCCACGACGGGCGTTCCTTGCGCAGCTG
TGCTCGACGTTGTCACTGAAGCGGGAAGGGACTGGCTGCTATTGGGCGAAGTGCCGGGGCAGGATCTCCT
GTCATCCCACCTTGCTCCTGCCGAGAAAGTATCCATCATGGCTGATGCAATGCGGCGGCTGCATACGCTT
GATCCGGCTACCTGCCCATTCGACCACCAAGCGAAACATCGCATCGAGCGAGCACGTACTCGGATGGAAG
CCGGTCTTGTCGATCAGGATGATCTGGACGAAGAGCATCAGGGGCTCGCGCCAGCCGAACTGTTCGCCAG
GCTCAAGGCGCGCATGCCCGACGGCGAGGATCTCGTCGTGACCCATGGCGATGCCTGCTTGCCGAATATC
ATGGTGGAAAATGGCCGCTTTTCTGGATTCATCGACTGTGGCCGGCTGGGTGTGGCGGACCGCTATCAGG
ACATAGCGTTGGCTACCCGTGATATTGCTGAAGAGCTTGGCGGCGAATGGGCTGACCGCTTCCTCGTGCT
TTACGGTATCGCCGCTCCCGATTCGCAGCGCATCGCCTTCTATCGCCTTCTTGACGAGTTCTTCTGAGTG
AAGGCGGTAAGGGGTTAATTTTCCTTAGAGGGTGTATATATACATATTAGAGAAGTGATACAATTTTAGC
ACACTGCGAATTCGAGACAGACATCGTGTCAATCATCTTTTTTGACATTATATGCCCATTAATCTATCTA
CAGACAACAATACCATCCTTCCCACCCTCAGCAACGCCGTTGAATCCTCAGGATCTTCATGGCTCCTTGT
CTCTGAAACCAGGAAGCTAGTTTCTACATCTCTTCCGTGTTAATACAGATAAACCGCCCGAATAGGTTGG
GAGGAAATTTCAGAGGCTTATGTTGGTATCGGCTGACGTTGAGCTGGAAAAGAAAACATAGCTCAAATTA
CGATACTACAGTAATGCGAGAATAATACTTCATGATGACAAGCCGCTGCTGCACTAGCAGTGCGTAAACT
GCCTGCCTCATCACCAGCTGCATCGATCTCTCATGAGTCATGACTGACCCAGCGCTTCATGAAACGGCTT
CTCCGTGCTGACGGCATCCACCTGTACAGGCTGCCACGCAGCAGCATTTTATTCCGTTATAAGCACTCTT
TTCAATCCCTCTTCATCCGTCACCGCTGCTCAATTTCAGCTCAAGATCGGTCCCATCCAGTACTGGCCAC
ATGTTGAGTGACGAACTCCCAGCCCCTGATTCACGATGCGGGTAGCTTTGTTCTTGATGCTTGAGACCCT
TTGGCAGGTGCCCGTCACTCTTCAGCTCTTGCGCTGATAAGTTTCATTTGTGAACCAAGAAGAAGAGTTC
TACCATTTGCAGTGCGTATTTATGAGAAGAAGCTGGTGGCCGTGTGGTGCACTTGCTGGCTATTGCCGGC
TTGTTGCAGATAAAGCCACAAGTAAGAAAGATGGAGCCACCATGGCTGCATCCCGATTGTCTGTGGCGGT
AAGCCATTGATGGGATGGAGATAGCACCTCACGGCTGTGAACGATCGACGGATGACAAGACGGAACTCCT
CTTGCAGAAAGTGCGTGACGAGTACTCGAATACTGTTAATTAACACAAGTATCGTGGCGCGCC
